Addgene plasmid #149062: pGBW-m4046292
Purpose: Yeast Expression plasmid for SARS-CoV-2 M (membrane)
Depositing lab: Ginkgo Bioworks & Benjie Chen. Depositing organization: Ginkgo Bioworks.
Backbone
  Vector backbone: AmpR; 2u URA3
  Backbone size w/o insert (bp): 4078
  Vector type: Yeast Expression
  Selectable markers: URA3
Growth in bacteria
  Bacterial resistance: Ampicillin, 100 μg/mL
  Growth temperature: 37°C
  Growth strain: DH5alpha
  Copy number: High Copy
Gene/Insert
  Gene/Insert name: SARS-CoV-2 M (membrane) (alt names: membrane glycoprotein; M protein)
  Species: Severe acute respiratory syndrome coronavirus 2
  Insert size (bp): 662
  Mutation: wt
  Entrez Gene: M (a.k.a. GU280_gp05)
  Promoter: pTEF1
  Tag / fusion protein: Cleavable thrombin;StrepII (C terminal on backbone)
  Cloning method: Unknown
Resource information
  A portion of this plasmid was derived from a plasmid made by: GinkgoBioworks
Depositor comments: NCBI Reference Sequence: YP_009724393.1. Created by gene synthesis with Not1 site. NGS used for QC was performed by Ginkgo and may not fully cover the entire plasmid.
How to cite: pGBW-m4046292 was a gift from Ginkgo Bioworks & Benjie Chen (Addgene plasmid # 149062 ; http://n2t.net/addgene:149062 ; RRID:Addgene_149062)
