[The description below was written by a language model from this plasmid's Addgene catalogue record and pLannotate feature annotations shown in this document.]
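Description:
pGBW-m4046292 is an E. coli–yeast shuttle plasmid for episomal expression of the SARS-CoV-2 membrane (M) glycoprotein in Saccharomyces cerevisiae. In bacteria it replicates from a ColE1/pUC-type origin and is selected with ampicillin; the β-lactamase gene is annotated as being driven by a cat promoter, with a rop coding sequence immediately downstream, although the catalogue lists the plasmid as high copy. Short phage T3 and T7 early terminators flank the bacterial origin, and a tonB terminator sits upstream of the resistance cassette, insulating these modules from read-through transcription. In yeast the 2μ origin supports multicopy maintenance, and URA3 under its own promoter provides selection in ura3 auxotrophic strains, with counterselection possible on 5-FOA.

The payload is the wild-type M open reading frame, made by gene synthesis from the NCBI reference protein, placed between the strong constitutive TEF1 promoter and a CYC1 terminator fragment. The catalogue describes a C-terminal, backbone-encoded thrombin cleavage site followed by a StrepII tag, which would allow affinity capture on Strep-Tactin resin and subsequent tag removal. The feature tables do not annotate these elements, though a short unannotated stretch between the M coding sequence and the terminator could accommodate them.

Two full sequence records are given, the depositor's and an NGS result. They differ by a single nucleotide in length, apparently within the TEF1 promoter region, and otherwise carry identical annotations; the depositor notes that NGS coverage may be incomplete. The total length of about 5.4 kb also exceeds the sum of the listed backbone and insert sizes. The plasmid suits production, purification or functional study of M protein in yeast.
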