Features (pLannotate 1.2.2; 13 found; start..end, strand, type, name):
     10..417     +  promoter       TEF1 promoter: S. cerevisiae TEF1; promoter for EF-1α
    431..1096    +  CDS            VME1_SARS2: Experimental evidence at protein level: Swiss-Prot protein existence level 1. Component of the viral envelope that plays a central role in virus morphogenesis and assembly via its interactions with other viral proteins (By similarity). Regulates the localization of S protein at cis-Golgi, the place of virus budding (PubMed:33229438). May act by binding cytoplasmic c-terminus of S (PubMed:33229438). From Severe acute respiratory syndrome coronavirus 2 (2019-nCoV) (SARS-CoV-2).
   1167..1339    +  terminator     CYC1 terminator (fragment): S. cerevisiae CYC1; transcription terminator for CYC1
   1375..1551    +  promoter       URA3 promoter (fragment): S. cerevisiae URA3
   1552..2355    +  CDS            URA3: orotidine-5'-phosphate decarboxylase, required for uracil biosynthesis; S. cerevisiae URA3; yeast auxotrophic marker, counterselectable with 5-fluoroorotic acid (5-FOA)
   2438..3420    -  rep_origin     2μ ori: yeast 2μ plasmid origin of replication
   3498..3527    +  terminator     T3Te terminator: phage T3 early transcription terminator
   3549..4136    +  rep_origin     ori: high-copy-number ColE1/pMB1/pBR322/pUC origin of replication
   4148..4175    -  terminator     T7Te terminator: phage T7 early transcription terminator
   4199..4390    -  CDS            rop: Rop protein, which maintains plasmids at low copy number; rop
   4391..5251    -  CDS            AmpR: β-lactamase; bla; confers resistance to ampicillin, carbenicillin, and related antibiotics
   5252..5354    -  promoter       cat promoter: promoter of the E. coli cat gene encoding chloramphenicol acetyltransferase
   5355..5386    -  terminator     tonB terminator: bidirectional E. coli tonB-P14 transcription terminator
>Addgene plasmid #149062 | pGBW-m4046292 | depositor full sequence | sequence record 291515 | Full Sequence
GCGGCCGCCCCACACACCATAGCTTCAAAATGTTTCTACTCCTTTTTTACTCTTCCAGATTTTCTCGGAC
TCCGCGCATCGCCGTACCACTTCAAAACACCCAAGCACAGCATACTAAATTTCCCCTCTTTCTTCCTCTA
GGGTGTCGTTAATTACCCGTACTAAAGGTTTGGAAAAGAAAAAAGAGACCGCCTCGTTTCTTTTTCTTCG
TCGAAAAAGGCAATAAAAATTTTTATCACGTTTCTTTTTCTTGAAAATTTTTTTTTTTGATTTTTTTCTC
TTTCGATGACCTCCCATTGATATTTAAGTTAATAAACGGTCTTCAATTTCTCAAGTTTCAGTTTCATTTT
TCTTGTTCTATTACAACTTTTTTTACTTCTTGCTCATTAGAAAGAAAGCATAGCAATCTAATCTAAGTTT
TAATTACAAAATGGCAGATTCCAACGGTACTATTACCGTTGAAGAGCTTAAAAAGCTCCTTGAACAATGG
AACCTAGTAATAGGTTTCCTATTCCTTACATGGATTTGTCTTCTACAATTTGCCTATGCCAACAGGAATA
GGTTTTTGTATATAATTAAGTTAATTTTCCTCTGGCTGTTATGGCCAGTAACTTTAGCTTGTTTTGTGCT
TGCTGCTGTTTACAGAATAAATTGGATCACCGGTGGAATTGCTATCGCAATGGCTTGTCTTGTAGGCTTG
ATGTGGCTCAGCTACTTCATTGCTTCTTTCAGACTGTTTGCGCGTACGCGTTCCATGTGGTCATTCAATC
CAGAAACTAACATTCTTCTCAACGTGCCACTCCATGGCACTATTCTGACCAGACCGCTTCTAGAAAGTGA
ACTCGTAATCGGAGCTGTGATCCTTCGTGGACATCTTCGTATTGCTGGACACCATCTAGGACGCTGTGAC
ATCAAGGACCTGCCTAAAGAAATCACTGTTGCTACATCACGAACGCTTTCTTATTACAAATTGGGAGCTT
CGCAGCGTGTAGCAGGTGACTCAGGTTTTGCTGCATACAGTCGCTACAGGATTGGCAACTATAAATTAAA
CACAGACCATTCCAGTAGCAGTGACAATATTGCTTTGCTTGTACAGCTCGTGCCGAGAGGTTCTTGGAGC
CATCCGCAGTTTGAAAAATAAACAGGCCCCTTTTCCTTTGTCGATATCATGTAATTAGTTATGTCACGCT
TACATTCACGCCCTCCTCCCACATCCGCTCTAACCGAAAAGGAAGGAGTTAGACAACCTGAAGTCTAGGT
CCCTATTTATTTTTTTTAATAGTTATGTTAGTATTAAGAACGTTATTTATATTTCAAATTTTTCTTTTTT
TTCTGTACAAAGCGGCCGCCGAACCACTAGTGCACTGCAGTACACGGTTTCCTTGAAATTTTTTTGATTC
GGTAATCTCCGAACAGAAGGAAGAACGAAGGAAGGAGCACAGACTTAGATTGGTATATATACGCATATGT
AGTGTTGAAGAAACATGAAATTGCCCAGTATTCTTAACCCAACTGCACAGAACAAAAACGTGCAGGAAAC
GAAGATAAATCATGTCGAAAGCTACATATAAGGAACGTGCTGCTACTCATCCTAGTCCTGTTGCTGCCAA
GCTATTTAATATCATGCACGAAAAGCAAACAAACTTGTGTGCTTCATTGGATGTTCGTACCACCAAGGAA
TTACTGGAGTTAGTTGAAGCATTAGGTCCCAAAATTTGTTTACTAAAAACACATGTGGATATCTTGACTG
ATTTTTCCATGGAGGGCACAGTTAAGCCGCTAAAGGCATTATCCGCCAAGTACAATTTTTTACTCTTCGA
GGACAGAAAATTTGCTGACATTGGTAATACAGTCAAATTGCAGTACTCTGCGGGTGTATACAGAATAGCA
GAATGGGCAGACATTACGAATGCACACGGTGTGGTGGGCCCAGGTATTGTTAGCGGTTTGAAGCAGGCGG
CAGAAGAAGTAACAAAGGAACCTAGAGGCCTTTTGATGTTAGCAGAATTGTCATGCAAGGGCTCCCTATC
TACTGGAGAATATACTAAGGGTACTGTTGACATTGCGAAGAGCGACAAAGATTTTGTTATCGGCTTTATT
GCTCAAAGAGACATGGGTGGAAGAGATGAAGGTTACGATTGGTTGATTATGACACCCGGTGTGGGTTTAG
ATGACAAGGGAGATGCATTGGGTCAACAGTATAGAACCGTGGATGATGTGGTTTCTACAGGATCTGACAT
TATTATTGTTGGAAGAGGACTATTTGCAAAGGGAAGGGATGCTAAGGTAGAGGGTGAACGTTACAGAAAA
GCAGGCTGGGAAGCATATTTGAGAAGATGCGGCCAGCAAAACTAAAAAACTGTATTATAAGTAAATGCAT
GTATACTAAACTCACAAATTAGAGCTTCAATTTAATTATATCAGTTATTACCCGAGTAACGAAGCATCTG
TGCTTCATTTTGTAGAACAAAAATGCAACGCGAGAGCGCTAATTTTTCAAACAAAGAATCTGAGCTGCAT
TTTTACAGAACAGAAATGCAACGCGAAAGCGCTATTTTACCAACGAAGAATCTGTGCTTCATTTTTGTAA
AACAAAAATGCAACGCGAGAGCGCTAATTTTTCAAACAAAGAATCTGAGCTGCATTTTTACAGAACAGAA
ATGCAACGCGAGAGCGCTATTTTACCAACAAAGAATCTATACTTCTTTTTTGTTCTACAAAAATGCATCC
CGAGAGCGCTATTTTTCTAACAAAGCATCTTAGATTACTTTTTTTCTCCTTTGTGCGCTCTATAATGCAG
TCTCTTGATAACTTTTTGCACTGTAGGTCCGTTAAGGTTAGAAGAAGGCTACTTTGGTGTCTATTTTCTC
TTCCATAAAAAAAGCCTGACTCCACTTCCCGCGTTTACTGATTACTAGCGAAGCTGCGGGTGCATTTTTT
CAAGATAAAGGCATCCCCGATTATATTCTATACCGATGTGGATTGCGCATACTTTGTGAACAGAAAGTGA
TAGCGTTGATGATTCTTCATTGGTCAGAAAATTATGAACGGTTTCTTCTATTTTGTCTCTATATACTACG
TATAGGAAATGTTTACATTTTCGTATTGTTTTCGATTCACTCTATGAATAGTTCTTACTACAATTTTTTT
GTCTAAAGAGTAATACTAGAGATAAACATAAAAAATGTAGAGGTCGAGTTTAGATGCAAGTTCAAGGAGC
GAAAGGTGGATGGGTAGGTTATATAGGGATATAGCACAGAGATATATAGCAAAGAGATACTTTTGAGCAA
TGTTTGTGGAAGCGGTATTCGCAATATTTTAGTAGCTCGTTACAGTCCGGTGCGTTTTTGGTTTTTTGAA
AGTGCGTCATCAGAGCGCTTTTGGTTTTCAAAAGCGCTCTGAAGTTCCTATACTTTCTAGCTAGAGAATA
GGAACTTCCCGAGCGGCCGCGTGTTACAAGCTTGACTCCAGCGTAACTGGACTGCAATCAACTCACTGGC
TCACCTTCACGGGTGGGCCTTTCTTCGGTAGAAAATCAAAGGATCTTCTTGAGATCCTTTTTTTCTGCGC
GTAATCTGCTGCTTGCAAACAAAAAAACCACCGCTACCAGCGGTGGTTTGTTTGCCGGATCAAGAGCTAC
CAACTCTTTTTCCGAGGTAACTGGCTTCAGCAGAGCGCAGATACCAAATACTGTTCTTCTAGTGTAGCCG
TAGTTAGGCCACCACTTCAAGAACTCTGTAGCACCGCCTACATACCTCGCTCTGCTAATCCTGTTACCAG
TGGCTGCTGCCAGTGGCGATAAGTCGTGTCTTACCGGGTTGGACTCAAGACGATAGTTACCGGATAAGGC
GCAGCGGTCGGGCTGAACGGGGGGTTCGTGCACACAGCCCAGCTTGGAGCGAACGACCTACACCGAACTG
AGATACCTACAGCGTGAGCTATGAGAAAGCGCCACGCTTCCCGAAGGGAGAAAGGCGGACAGGTATCCGG
TAAGCGGCAGGGTCGGAACAGGAGAGCGCACGAGGGAGCTTCCAGGGGTAAACGCCTGGTATCTTTATAG
TCCTGTCGGGTTTCGCCACCTCTGACTTGAGCATCGATTTTTGTGATGCTCGTCAGGGGGGCGGAGCCTA
TGGAAAAACGCCAGCAACGCAGAAAGGCCCACCCGAAGGTGAGCCAGGTGATTACATTTGGGCCCTCATC
AGAGGTTTTCACCGTCATCACCGAAACGCGCGAGGCAGCTGCGGTAAAGCTCATCAGCGTGGTCGTGAAG
CGATTCACAGATGTCTGCCTGTTCATCCGCGTCCAGCTCGTTGAGTTTCTCCAGAAGCGTTAATGTCTGG
CTTCTGATAAAGCGGGCCATGTTAAGGGCGGTTTTTTCCTGTTTGGTCACTTACCAATGCTTAATCAGTG
AGGCACCTATCTCAGCGATCTGTCTATTTCGTTCATCCATAGTTGCCTGACTCCCCGTCGTGTAGATAAC
TACGATGCGGGAGGGCTTACCATCTGGCCCCAGTGCTGCAATGATACCGCGAGACCCACGCTCACCGGCT
CCAGATTTATCAGCAATAAACCAGCCAGCCGGGAGGGCCGAGCGCAGAAGTGATCCTGCAACTTTATCCG
CCTCCATCCAGTCTATTAATTGTTGCCGGGAAGCTAGAGTAAGTAGTTCGCCAGTTAATAGTTTGCGCAA
CGTTGTTGCCATTGCTACAGGCATCGTGGTGTCACGCTCGTCGTTTGGTATGGCTTCATTCAGCTCCGGT
TCCCAACGATCAAGGCGAGTTACATGATCCCCCATGTTGTGCAAAAAAGCGGTTAGCTCCTTCGGTCCTC
CGATCGTTGCCAGAAGTAAGTTGGCCGCAGTGTTATCACTCATGGTTATGGCAGCACTGCATAATTCTCT
TACTGTCATGCCATCCGTGAGATGCTTTTCTGTGACTGGTGAGTACTCAACCAAGTCATTCTGAGAATAG
TGTATGCGGCGACCGAGTTGCTCTTGCCCGGCGTCAATACGGGATAATACCGCGCCACATAGCAGAACTT
TAAAAGTGCTCATCATTGGAAAACGTTCTTCGGGGCGTAAACTCTCAAGGATCTTACCGCTGTTGAGATC
CAGTTCGATGTAACCCACTCGTGCACCCAACTGATCTTCAGCATCTTTTACTTTCACCAGCGTTTCTGGG
TGAGCAAAAACAGGAAGGCAAAATGCCGCAAAAAAGGGAATAAGGGCGACACGGAAATGTTGAATACTCA
TTTTAGCTTCCTTAGCTCCTGAAAATCTCGATAACTCAAAAAATACGCCCGGTAGTGATCTTATTTCATT
ATGGTGAAAGTTGGAACCTCTTACGTGCCGATCAAGTCAAAAGCCTCCGGTCGGAGGCTTTTGACTTTCT
GCTATGGAGGTCAGGTATGATTTAAATGGTCAGTTAGA
