Features (pLannotate 1.2.2; 13 found; start..end, strand, type, name):
     10..418     +  promoter       TEF1 promoter: S. cerevisiae TEF1; promoter for EF-1α
    432..1097    +  CDS            VME1_SARS2: Experimental evidence at protein level: Swiss-Prot protein existence level 1. Component of the viral envelope that plays a central role in virus morphogenesis and assembly via its interactions with other viral proteins (By similarity). Regulates the localization of S protein at cis-Golgi, the place of virus budding (PubMed:33229438). May act by binding cytoplasmic c-terminus of S (PubMed:33229438). From Severe acute respiratory syndrome coronavirus 2 (2019-nCoV) (SARS-CoV-2).
   1168..1340    +  terminator     CYC1 terminator (fragment): S. cerevisiae CYC1; transcription terminator for CYC1
   1376..1552    +  promoter       URA3 promoter (fragment): S. cerevisiae URA3
   1553..2356    +  CDS            URA3: orotidine-5'-phosphate decarboxylase, required for uracil biosynthesis; S. cerevisiae URA3; yeast auxotrophic marker, counterselectable with 5-fluoroorotic acid (5-FOA)
   2439..3421    -  rep_origin     2μ ori: yeast 2μ plasmid origin of replication
   3499..3528    +  terminator     T3Te terminator: phage T3 early transcription terminator
   3550..4137    +  rep_origin     ori: high-copy-number ColE1/pMB1/pBR322/pUC origin of replication
   4149..4176    -  terminator     T7Te terminator: phage T7 early transcription terminator
   4200..4391    -  CDS            rop: Rop protein, which maintains plasmids at low copy number; rop
   4392..5252    -  CDS            AmpR: β-lactamase; bla; confers resistance to ampicillin, carbenicillin, and related antibiotics
   5253..5355    -  promoter       cat promoter: promoter of the E. coli cat gene encoding chloramphenicol acetyltransferase
   5356..5387    -  terminator     tonB terminator: bidirectional E. coli tonB-P14 transcription terminator
>Addgene plasmid #149062 | pGBW-m4046292 | addgene full sequence | sequence record 297979 | Ginkgo NGS Result
GCGGCCGCCCCACACACCATAGCTTCAAAATGTTTCTACTCCTTTTTTACTCTTCCAGATTTTCTCGGAC
TCCGCGCATCGCCGTACCACTTCAAAACACCCAAGCACAGCATACTAAATTTCCCCTCTTTCTTCCTCTA
GGGTGTCGTTAATTACCCGTACTAAAGGTTTGGAAAAGAAAAAAGAGACCGCCTCGTTTCTTTTTCTTCG
TCGAAAAAGGCAATAAAAATTTTTATCACGTTTCTTTTTCTTGAAAATTTTTTTTTTTNGATTTTTTTCT
CTTTCGATGACCTCCCATTGATATTTAAGTTAATAAACGGTCTTCAATTTCTCAAGTTTCAGTTTCATTT
TTCTTGTTCTATTACAACTTTTTTTACTTCTTGCTCATTAGAAAGAAAGCATAGCAATCTAATCTAAGTT
TTAATTACAAAATGGCAGATTCCAACGGTACTATTACCGTTGAAGAGCTTAAAAAGCTCCTTGAACAATG
GAACCTAGTAATAGGTTTCCTATTCCTTACATGGATTTGTCTTCTACAATTTGCCTATGCCAACAGGAAT
AGGTTTTTGTATATAATTAAGTTAATTTTCCTCTGGCTGTTATGGCCAGTAACTTTAGCTTGTTTTGTGC
TTGCTGCTGTTTACAGAATAAATTGGATCACCGGTGGAATTGCTATCGCAATGGCTTGTCTTGTAGGCTT
GATGTGGCTCAGCTACTTCATTGCTTCTTTCAGACTGTTTGCGCGTACGCGTTCCATGTGGTCATTCAAT
CCAGAAACTAACATTCTTCTCAACGTGCCACTCCATGGCACTATTCTGACCAGACCGCTTCTAGAAAGTG
AACTCGTAATCGGAGCTGTGATCCTTCGTGGACATCTTCGTATTGCTGGACACCATCTAGGACGCTGTGA
CATCAAGGACCTGCCTAAAGAAATCACTGTTGCTACATCACGAACGCTTTCTTATTACAAATTGGGAGCT
TCGCAGCGTGTAGCAGGTGACTCAGGTTTTGCTGCATACAGTCGCTACAGGATTGGCAACTATAAATTAA
ACACAGACCATTCCAGTAGCAGTGACAATATTGCTTTGCTTGTACAGCTCGTGCCGAGAGGTTCTTGGAG
CCATCCGCAGTTTGAAAAATAAACAGGCCCCTTTTCCTTTGTCGATATCATGTAATTAGTTATGTCACGC
TTACATTCACGCCCTCCTCCCACATCCGCTCTAACCGAAAAGGAAGGAGTTAGACAACCTGAAGTCTAGG
TCCCTATTTATTTTTTTTAATAGTTATGTTAGTATTAAGAACGTTATTTATATTTCAAATTTTTCTTTTT
TTTCTGTACAAAGCGGCCGCCGAACCACTAGTGCACTGCAGTACACGGTTTCCTTGAAATTTTTTTGATT
CGGTAATCTCCGAACAGAAGGAAGAACGAAGGAAGGAGCACAGACTTAGATTGGTATATATACGCATATG
TAGTGTTGAAGAAACATGAAATTGCCCAGTATTCTTAACCCAACTGCACAGAACAAAAACGTGCAGGAAA
CGAAGATAAATCATGTCGAAAGCTACATATAAGGAACGTGCTGCTACTCATCCTAGTCCTGTTGCTGCCA
AGCTATTTAATATCATGCACGAAAAGCAAACAAACTTGTGTGCTTCATTGGATGTTCGTACCACCAAGGA
ATTACTGGAGTTAGTTGAAGCATTAGGTCCCAAAATTTGTTTACTAAAAACACATGTGGATATCTTGACT
GATTTTTCCATGGAGGGCACAGTTAAGCCGCTAAAGGCATTATCCGCCAAGTACAATTTTTTACTCTTCG
AGGACAGAAAATTTGCTGACATTGGTAATACAGTCAAATTGCAGTACTCTGCGGGTGTATACAGAATAGC
AGAATGGGCAGACATTACGAATGCACACGGTGTGGTGGGCCCAGGTATTGTTAGCGGTTTGAAGCAGGCG
GCAGAAGAAGTAACAAAGGAACCTAGAGGCCTTTTGATGTTAGCAGAATTGTCATGCAAGGGCTCCCTAT
CTACTGGAGAATATACTAAGGGTACTGTTGACATTGCGAAGAGCGACAAAGATTTTGTTATCGGCTTTAT
TGCTCAAAGAGACATGGGTGGAAGAGATGAAGGTTACGATTGGTTGATTATGACACCCGGTGTGGGTTTA
GATGACAAGGGAGATGCATTGGGTCAACAGTATAGAACCGTGGATGATGTGGTTTCTACAGGATCTGACA
TTATTATTGTTGGAAGAGGACTATTTGCAAAGGGAAGGGATGCTAAGGTAGAGGGTGAACGTTACAGAAA
AGCAGGCTGGGAAGCATATTTGAGAAGATGCGGCCAGCAAAACTAAAAAACTGTATTATAAGTAAATGCA
TGTATACTAAACTCACAAATTAGAGCTTCAATTTAATTATATCAGTTATTACCCGAGTAACGAAGCATCT
GTGCTTCATTTTGTAGAACAAAAATGCAACGCGAGAGCGCTAATTTTTCAAACAAAGAATCTGAGCTGCA
TTTTTACAGAACAGAAATGCAACGCGAAAGCGCTATTTTACCAACGAAGAATCTGTGCTTCATTTTTGTA
AAACAAAAATGCAACGCGAGAGCGCTAATTTTTCAAACAAAGAATCTGAGCTGCATTTTTACAGAACAGA
AATGCAACGCGAGAGCGCTATTTTACCAACAAAGAATCTATACTTCTTTTTTGTTCTACAAAAATGCATC
CCGAGAGCGCTATTTTTCTAACAAAGCATCTTAGATTACTTTTTTTCTCCTTTGTGCGCTCTATAATGCA
GTCTCTTGATAACTTTTTGCACTGTAGGTCCGTTAAGGTTAGAAGAAGGCTACTTTGGTGTCTATTTTCT
CTTCCATAAAAAAAGCCTGACTCCACTTCCCGCGTTTACTGATTACTAGCGAAGCTGCGGGTGCATTTTT
TCAAGATAAAGGCATCCCCGATTATATTCTATACCGATGTGGATTGCGCATACTTTGTGAACAGAAAGTG
ATAGCGTTGATGATTCTTCATTGGTCAGAAAATTATGAACGGTTTCTTCTATTTTGTCTCTATATACTAC
GTATAGGAAATGTTTACATTTTCGTATTGTTTTCGATTCACTCTATGAATAGTTCTTACTACAATTTTTT
TGTCTAAAGAGTAATACTAGAGATAAACATAAAAAATGTAGAGGTCGAGTTTAGATGCAAGTTCAAGGAG
CGAAAGGTGGATGGGTAGGTTATATAGGGATATAGCACAGAGATATATAGCAAAGAGATACTTTTGAGCA
ATGTTTGTGGAAGCGGTATTCGCAATATTTTAGTAGCTCGTTACAGTCCGGTGCGTTTTTGGTTTTTTGA
AAGTGCGTCATCAGAGCGCTTTTGGTTTTCAAAAGCGCTCTGAAGTTCCTATACTTTCTAGCTAGAGAAT
AGGAACTTCCCGAGCGGCCGCGTGTTACAAGCTTGACTCCAGCGTAACTGGACTGCAATCAACTCACTGG
CTCACCTTCACGGGTGGGCCTTTCTTCGGTAGAAAATCAAAGGATCTTCTTGAGATCCTTTTTTTCTGCG
CGTAATCTGCTGCTTGCAAACAAAAAAACCACCGCTACCAGCGGTGGTTTGTTTGCCGGATCAAGAGCTA
CCAACTCTTTTTCCGAGGTAACTGGCTTCAGCAGAGCGCAGATACCAAATACTGTTCTTCTAGTGTAGCC
GTAGTTAGGCCACCACTTCAAGAACTCTGTAGCACCGCCTACATACCTCGCTCTGCTAATCCTGTTACCA
GTGGCTGCTGCCAGTGGCGATAAGTCGTGTCTTACCGGGTTGGACTCAAGACGATAGTTACCGGATAAGG
CGCAGCGGTCGGGCTGAACGGGGGGTTCGTGCACACAGCCCAGCTTGGAGCGAACGACCTACACCGAACT
GAGATACCTACAGCGTGAGCTATGAGAAAGCGCCACGCTTCCCGAAGGGAGAAAGGCGGACAGGTATCCG
GTAAGCGGCAGGGTCGGAACAGGAGAGCGCACGAGGGAGCTTCCAGGGGTAAACGCCTGGTATCTTTATA
GTCCTGTCGGGTTTCGCCACCTCTGACTTGAGCATCGATTTTTGTGATGCTCGTCAGGGGGGCGGAGCCT
ATGGAAAAACGCCAGCAACGCAGAAAGGCCCACCCGAAGGTGAGCCAGGTGATTACATTTGGGCCCTCAT
CAGAGGTTTTCACCGTCATCACCGAAACGCGCGAGGCAGCTGCGGTAAAGCTCATCAGCGTGGTCGTGAA
GCGATTCACAGATGTCTGCCTGTTCATCCGCGTCCAGCTCGTTGAGTTTCTCCAGAAGCGTTAATGTCTG
GCTTCTGATAAAGCGGGCCATGTTAAGGGCGGTTTTTTCCTGTTTGGTCACTTACCAATGCTTAATCAGT
GAGGCACCTATCTCAGCGATCTGTCTATTTCGTTCATCCATAGTTGCCTGACTCCCCGTCGTGTAGATAA
CTACGATGCGGGAGGGCTTACCATCTGGCCCCAGTGCTGCAATGATACCGCGAGACCCACGCTCACCGGC
TCCAGATTTATCAGCAATAAACCAGCCAGCCGGGAGGGCCGAGCGCAGAAGTGATCCTGCAACTTTATCC
GCCTCCATCCAGTCTATTAATTGTTGCCGGGAAGCTAGAGTAAGTAGTTCGCCAGTTAATAGTTTGCGCA
ACGTTGTTGCCATTGCTACAGGCATCGTGGTGTCACGCTCGTCGTTTGGTATGGCTTCATTCAGCTCCGG
TTCCCAACGATCAAGGCGAGTTACATGATCCCCCATGTTGTGCAAAAAAGCGGTTAGCTCCTTCGGTCCT
CCGATCGTTGCCAGAAGTAAGTTGGCCGCAGTGTTATCACTCATGGTTATGGCAGCACTGCATAATTCTC
TTACTGTCATGCCATCCGTGAGATGCTTTTCTGTGACTGGTGAGTACTCAACCAAGTCATTCTGAGAATA
GTGTATGCGGCGACCGAGTTGCTCTTGCCCGGCGTCAATACGGGATAATACCGCGCCACATAGCAGAACT
TTAAAAGTGCTCATCATTGGAAAACGTTCTTCGGGGCGTAAACTCTCAAGGATCTTACCGCTGTTGAGAT
CCAGTTCGATGTAACCCACTCGTGCACCCAACTGATCTTCAGCATCTTTTACTTTCACCAGCGTTTCTGG
GTGAGCAAAAACAGGAAGGCAAAATGCCGCAAAAAAGGGAATAAGGGCGACACGGAAATGTTGAATACTC
ATTTTAGCTTCCTTAGCTCCTGAAAATCTCGATAACTCAAAAAATACGCCCGGTAGTGATCTTATTTCAT
TATGGTGAAAGTTGGAACCTCTTACGTGCCGATCAAGTCAAAAGCCTCCGGTCGGAGGCTTTTGACTTTC
TGCTATGGAGGTCAGGTATGATTTAAATGGTCAGTTAGA
